LOCUS       Exported 10013 bp ds-DNA circular SYN 13-MAY-2021
DEFINITION  Level 2 construct.
ACCESSION   .
VERSION     .
KEYWORDS    pUG-337
SOURCE      synthetic DNA construct
  ORGANISM  synthetic DNA construct
REFERENCE   1 (bases 1 to 10013)
  AUTHORS   Kowarschik K, Hoehenwarter W, Marillonnet S, Trujillo M
  TITLE     UbiGate: a synthetic biology toolbox to analyse ubiquitination.
  JOURNAL   New Phytol. 2018 Mar;217(4):1749-1763. doi: 10.1111/nph.14900. Epub
            2017 Nov 30.
  PUBMED    29194629
REFERENCE   2 (bases 1 to 10013)
  AUTHORS   .
  TITLE     Direct Submission
  JOURNAL   Exported May 13, 2021 from SnapGene Server 1.1.58
            http://www.snapgene.com
FEATURES             Location/Qualifiers
     source          1..10013
                     /organism="synthetic DNA construct"
                     /mol_type="other DNA"
     primer_bind     907..926
                     /label=LacI-R
                     /note="LacI, reverse primer"
     promoter        complement(946..1023)
                     /gene="lacI"
                     /label=lacI promoter
     primer_bind     1229..1248
                     /label=pBRrevBam
                     /note="pBR322 vectors, tet region, downstream of BamHI,
                     reverse primer"
     primer_bind     1332..1351
                     /label=T7
                     /note="T7 promoter, forward primer"
     promoter        1332..1350
                     /label=T7 promoter
                     /note="promoter for bacteriophage T7 RNA polymerase"
     protein_bind    1351..1375
                     /label=lac operator
                     /bound_moiety="lac repressor encoded by lacI"
                     /note="The lac repressor binds to the lac operator to
                     inhibit transcription in E. coli. This inhibition can be
                     relieved by adding lactose or
                     isopropyl-beta-D-thiogalactopyranoside (IPTG)."
     CDS             1429..1446
                     /codon_start=1
                     /product="6xHis affinity tag"
                     /label=6xHis
                     /translation="HHHHHH"
     CDS             4994..5080
                     /codon_start=1
                     /product="three tandem HA epitope tags"
                     /label=3xHA
                     /translation="YPYDVPDYAGYPYDVPDYAGLYPYDVPDY"
     CDS             5057..5083
                     /codon_start=1
                     /product="HA (human influenza hemagglutinin) epitope tag"
                     /label=HA
                     /translation="YPYDVPDYA"
     CDS             5096..5182
                     /codon_start=1
                     /product="three tandem HA epitope tags"
                     /label=3xHA
                     /translation="YPYDVPDYAGYPYDVPDYAGLYPYDVPDY"
     CDS             5159..5185
                     /codon_start=1
                     /product="HA (human influenza hemagglutinin) epitope tag"
                     /label=HA
                     /translation="YPYDVPDYA"
     primer_bind     complement(6279..6297)
                     /label=T7 Term
                     /note="T7 terminator, reverse primer"
     terminator      6293..6340
                     /label=T7 terminator
                     /note="transcription terminator for bacteriophage T7 RNA
                     polymerase"
     rep_origin      6377..6832
                     /direction=RIGHT
                     /label=f1 ori
                     /note="f1 bacteriophage origin of replication; arrow
                     indicates direction of (+) strand synthesis"
     primer_bind     complement(6464..6483)
                     /label=F1ori-R
                     /note="F1 origin, reverse primer"
     primer_bind     6674..6695
                     /label=F1ori-F
                     /note="F1 origin, forward primer"
     CDS             complement(6924..7739)
                     /codon_start=1
                     /gene="aph(3')-Ia"
                     /product="aminoglycoside phosphotransferase"
                     /label=KanR
                     /note="confers resistance to kanamycin in bacteria or G418
                     (Geneticin(R)) in eukaryotes"
                     /translation="MSHIQRETSCSRPRLNSNMDADLYGYKWARDNVGQSGATIYRLYG
                     KPDAPELFLKHGKGSVANDVTDEMVRLNWLTEFMPLPTIKHFIRTPDDAWLLTTAIPGK
                     TAFQVLEEYPDSGENIVDALAVFLRRLHSIPVCNCPFNSDRVFRLAQAQSRMNNGLVDA
                     SDFDDERNGWPVEQVWKEMHKLLPFSPDSVVTHGDFSLDNLIFDEGKLIGCIDVGRVGI
                     ADRYQDLAILWNCLGEFSPSLQKRLFQKYGIDNPDMNKLQFHLMLDEFF"
     primer_bind     7647..7666
                     /label=Kan-R
                     /note="Kanamycin resistance gene, reverse primer"
     primer_bind     7731..7750
                     /label=pENTR-R
                     /note="pENTR vectors, reverse primer"
     rep_origin      7861..8449
                     /direction=RIGHT
                     /label=ori
                     /note="high-copy-number ColE1/pMB1/pBR322/pUC origin of
                     replication"
     primer_bind     8350..8369
                     /label=pBR322ori-F
                     /note="pBR322 origin, forward primer"
     primer_bind     8603..8620
                     /label=L4440
                     /note="L4440 vector, forward primer"
     misc_feature    8635..8774
                     /label=bom
                     /note="basis of mobility region from pBR322"
     primer_bind     complement(8700..8719)
                     /label=pRS-marker
                     /note="pRS vectors, use to sequence yeast selectable
                     marker"
     primer_bind     8860..8882
                     /label=pGEX 3'
                     /note="pGEX vectors, reverse primer"
     CDS             complement(8876..9067)
                     /codon_start=1
                     /gene="rop"
                     /product="Rop protein, which maintains plasmids at low copy
                     number"
                     /label=rop
                     /translation="MTKQEKTALNMARFIRSQTLTLLEKLNELDADEQADICESLHDHA
                     DELYRSCLARFGDDGENL"
     CDS             complement(9876..945)
                     /codon_start=1
                     /gene="lacI"
                     /product="lac repressor"
                     /label=lacI
                     /note="The lac repressor binds to the lac operator to
                     inhibit transcription in E. coli. This inhibition can be
                     relieved by adding lactose or
                     isopropyl-beta-D-thiogalactopyranoside (IPTG)."
                     /translation="MKPVTLYDVAEYAGVSYQTVSRVVNQASHVSAKTREKVEAAMAEL
                     NYIPNRVAQQLAGKQSLLIGVATSSLALHAPSQIVAAIKSRADQLGASVVVSMVERSGV
                     EACKAAVHNLLAQRVSGLIINYPLDDQDAIAVEAACTNVPALFLDVSDQTPINSIIFSH
                     EDGTRLGVEHLVALGHQQIALLAGPLSSVSARLRLAGWHKYLTRNQIQPIAEREGDWSA
                     MSGFQQTMQMLNEGIVPTAMLVANDQMALGAMRAITESGLRVGADISVVGYDDTEDSSC
                     YIPPLTTIKQDFRLLGQTSVDRLLQLSQGQAVKGNQLLPVSLVKRKTTLAPNTQTASPR
                     ALADSLMQLARQVSRLESGQ"
ORIGIN
        1 gcccttcacc gcctggccct gagagagttg cagcaagcgg tccacgctgg tttgccccag
       61 caggcgaaaa tcctgtttga tggtggttaa cggcgggata taacatgagc tgtcctcggt
      121 atcgtcgtat cccactaccg agatatccgc accaacgcgc agcccggact cggtaatggc
      181 gcgcattgcg cccagcgcca tctgatcgtt ggcaaccagc atcgcagtgg gaacgatgcc
      241 ctcattcagc atttgcatgg tttgttgaaa accggacatg gcactccagt cgccttcccg
      301 ttccgctatc ggctgaattt gattgcgagt gagatattta tgccagccag ccagacgcag
      361 acgcgccgag acagaactta atgggcccgc taacagcgcg atttgctggt gacccaatgc
      421 gaccagatgc tccacgccca gtcgcgtacc gtcctcatgg gagaaaataa tactgttgat
      481 gggtgtctgg tcagagacat caagaaataa cgccggaaca ttagtgcagg cagcttccac
      541 agcaatggca tcctggtcat ccagcggata gttaatgatc agcccactga cgcgttgcgc
      601 gagaagattg tgcaccgccg ctttacaggc ttcgacgccg cttcgttcta ccatcgacac
      661 caccacgctg gcacccagtt gatcggcgcg agatttaatc gccgcgacaa tttgcgacgg
      721 cgcgtgcagg gccagactgg aggtggcaac gccaatcagc aacgactgtt tgcccgccag
      781 ttgttgtgcc acgcggttgg gaatgtaatt cagctccgcc atcgccgctt ccactttttc
      841 ccgcgttttc gcagaaacgt ggctggcctg gttcaccacg cgggaaacgg tctgataaga
      901 gacaccggca tactctgcga catcgtataa cgttactggt ttcacattca ccaccctgaa
      961 ttgactctct tccgggcgct atcatgccat accgcgaaag gttttgcgcc attcgatggt
     1021 gtccgggatc tcgacgctct cccttatgcg actcctgcat taggaagcag cccagtagta
     1081 ggttgaggcc gttgagcacc gccgccgcaa ggaatggtgc atgcaaggag atggcgccca
     1141 acagtccccc ggccacgggg cctgccacca tacccacgcc gaaacaagcg ctcatgagcc
     1201 cgaagtggcg agcccgatct tccccatcgg tgatgtcggc gatataggcg ccagcaaccg
     1261 cacctgtggc gccggtgatg ccggccacga tgcgtccggc gtagaggatc gagatctcga
     1321 tcccgcgaaa ttaatacgac tcactatagg ggaattgtga gcggataaca attcccctct
     1381 agaaataatt ttgccttaac tttaagaagg agatatacca tgggcagcca ccaccaccac
     1441 caccacagcg gaatgcagat ctttgttaag actctcaccg gaaagacaat caccctagag
     1501 gtggaaagct ccgacaccat cgacaacgtt aaggccaaga tccaggataa ggagggcatt
     1561 cctccggatc agcagaggct tattttcgcc ggcaagcagc tagaggatgg ccgtacgttg
     1621 gctgattaca atatccagaa ggaatccacc ctccacttgg tcctcaggct ccgtggtggt
     1681 taagcttgca attaacttta agaaggagat atacaatgct tcacaagcga gctagtgaag
     1741 ctaacgataa gaacgataat accatcatcg gttccgattt agcatcatct aagaaacgcc
     1801 gtatcgattt cactgaatct tcgtctgata agtcatcttc gattttagct tctggtagta
     1861 gcaggggttt tcacggcgat agcgtcgttc agcaaatcga catggctttt ggtaattcga
     1921 accgtcagga gattgatgaa gatctgcaca gtcgccagct cgccgtctat ggtcgtgaga
     1981 ctatgaggcg tctctttgct tccaatgttc tcatctcggg gatgcacggt cttggtgccg
     2041 agattgccaa gaatcttata cttgctggtg tgaagtctgt gaccttgcat gatgaaagag
     2101 ttgtagagct atgggactta tcaagcaact ttgttttctc ggaggatgat gttggcaaga
     2161 atagagcaga tgcttctgtt cagaagttac aggatcttaa caatgctgtg gttgtctcta
     2221 gcttgaccaa aagcttaaac aaagaggatc tttctggctt ccaggttgtt gtattctctg
     2281 acataagcat ggaaagagca atcgaatttg atgactattg tcacagccat cagcctccta
     2341 tcgcttttgt caaggctgat gtcaggggtc ttttcggctc tgtcttttgt gattttgggc
     2401 ctgaatttgc ggttcttgat gttgatggag aggaacccca tacaggcatc attgcgtcta
     2461 tctctaatga gaaccaggca tttatttcct gtgtcgacga tgagaggctt gagtttgaag
     2521 atggtgacct agttgttttc tcagaagttg agggtatgac agaattgaat gatgggaaac
     2581 caaggaagat aaaaagtaca cggccatatt cattcaccct tgatgaggac actactaact
     2641 atggaacata tgtgaagggt ggtattgtca ctcaagtgaa acagccaaag ttactgaatt
     2701 tcaagccatt gagggaagcg cttaaggatc caggggattt tctatttagt gatttctcta
     2761 agtttgatcg gcctccactc cttcacttag cattccaggc acttgatcat tttaaagctg
     2821 aagctggcag atttcctgtt gctggctcag aagaggacgc tcagaagctt atatcgattg
     2881 ccacagccat caataccggg cagggtgatt taaaggtgga gaatgttgat cagaagcttc
     2941 taagacactt ttcctttgga gccaaggctg tcctgaatcc tatggctgca atgtttggcg
     3001 gtattgttgg acaggaggtt gttaaagctt gctctggaaa atttcatcct ctcttccagt
     3061 ttttctactt tgattcagtg gagtcactcc cctctgaacc tgtggactcg agtgactttg
     3121 caccaagaaa cagccggtat gatgcccaaa tatctgtatt tggggccaag ttccagaaga
     3181 aacttgaaga tgctaaagtt ttcacagtag ggtctggtgc tcttggctgt gagttcttga
     3241 aaaatttggc tctgatgggg gtttcttgtg gaagccaagg gaagctgaca gtgacagatg
     3301 atgatatcat tgagaagagt aacctcagtc gtcaatttct gttccgtgac tggaacattg
     3361 gacaggctaa atccacagtt gctgcttcgg ctgctgctgt tataaatcct cgcttcaaca
     3421 ttgaggccct gcaaaaccgt gttggcgcgg agactgagaa tgtatttgac gatgccttct
     3481 gggagaactt aactgttgtc gtcaatgcac tggataatgt taatgcgagg ctctatgttg
     3541 attcgaggtg cttgtatttc cagaagcctc tccttgagtc tggaactctt ggtacaaagt
     3601 gcaacacaca gtcggttatc ccacatctaa ctgaaaatta cggtgcctca agggacccac
     3661 cagagaaaca ggcccccatg tgtacagtgc attccttccc gcataacatt gatcactgtt
     3721 taacttgggc tcgctctgag tttgagggtc tgctggagaa aactcccgct gaagtgaatg
     3781 catatctttc tagcccagtt gagtacacta actcaatgat gagtgctggt gatgctcagg
     3841 cgagggacac attggagagg attgttgagt gccttgaaaa ggagaagtgt gaaaccttcc
     3901 aagactgctt aacctgggca cgactgaggt ttgaggatta ctttgtgaac cgtgtcaagc
     3961 aattgatata cacatttcct gaagatgctg cgactagtac cggagctcca ttctggtctg
     4021 ctccaaaaag attccctcgt ccactccagt actcgtcgtc cgacccaagt ctccttaact
     4081 ttatcacagc gactgctatt ttacgagcag agacatttgg gatcccgata cctgagtgga
     4141 ctaagaaccc aaaggaagca gcagaagctg ttgacagagt gatagtccca gactttgagc
     4201 caaggcaaga tgcaaagatt gtgactgatg agaaagctac cactttaacc actgcttcgg
     4261 tggacgacgc tgcagtcatc gacgatctca ttgctaagat cgaccagtgt aggcataact
     4321 tgtcgccaga cttcaggatg aaacctattc agttcgaaaa ggatgatgat acaaactatc
     4381 acatggatgt gatagcagga ctagccaaca tgagggcgag aaattacagc atccctgaag
     4441 tggacaagct gaaagcaaag ttcatagcag ggagaatcat cccagccatt gcgacttcaa
     4501 cagccatggc tactgggctg gtctgcctcg agctgtacaa ggtccttgat ggaggacata
     4561 aagtggaagc ttacagaaac acatttgcca acctggcact tccactattc tccatggctg
     4621 aaccacttcc accaaaggtg gtgaagcacc gtgacatggc ttggacagtt tgggacagat
     4681 gggttctcaa gggaaaccca actcttcgtg aggtgttgca gtggctggag gacaaagggc
     4741 ttagcgcata cagcatctct tgtggaagct gtctactgtt caacagtatg ttcacaaggc
     4801 acaaggagag gatggacaag aaggttgtgg atctcgctcg ggatgttgcg aaagtcgagt
     4861 taccgcctta tcgcaaccat cttgatgtag tggtggcttg tgaggatgaa gatgacaatg
     4921 acgtcgatat tcctctcgtc tctatctact tcaggtgagc ttactattaa ctttaagaag
     4981 gagatatacc atgtacccat acgatgttcc tgactatgcg ggctatccct atgacgtccc
     5041 ggactatgca ggattgtatc catatgacgt tccagattac gccactagag ctgcttaccc
     5101 atacgatgtt cctgactatg cgggctatcc ctatgacgtc ccggactatg caggattgta
     5161 tccatatgac gttccagatt acgcaatggc caatagtaat cttccccgac gaatcatcaa
     5221 ggaaactcaa cgtctgctta gtgaacctgc tcctgggata agtgcgtctc catcagagga
     5281 aaatatgaga tatttcaatg ttatgattct tggtcctact caatctcctt atgaaggagg
     5341 agttttcaag ttggagctct ttttgcctga agaatatcct atggcagctc ccaaggttag
     5401 gtttctcacc aagatttacc atcctaacat cgacaagctt ggaagaatct gccttgacat
     5461 actgaaagac aagtggagtc ctgcactaca aatacgaact gtgctcttga gtatccaagc
     5521 tcttttaagt gcaccaaacc cagatgatcc tctgtctgag aacatagcta agcattggaa
     5581 gagcaatgag gcagaagctg tggaaacagc taaggaatgg actcgtcttt acgcaagtgg
     5641 tgcttaagct tttacttaac tttaagaagg agatatacaa tgactcttgg ctcaggatcg
     5701 agtgttgtcg ttccgaggaa tttccggttg ctggaggagc ttgaacgtgg agagaaaggt
     5761 attggagatg gaactgtgag ctatggaatg gatgatggag atgacattta tatgcgctct
     5821 tggactggca ctatcatcgg tcctcacaac gtaactgtac atgagggtcg gatttatcag
     5881 ttgaagctct tctgtgacaa agattaccct gagaaacctc cgactgttcg gttccattcg
     5941 cgtatcaaca tgacttgtgt caaccatgat accggcgtgg tggattcaaa gaagtttggg
     6001 gttcttgcaa actggcaaag acagtacaca atggaggaca tactgactca attgaagaag
     6061 gagatggctg catcgcataa ccggaagctt gttcaacctc ccgaaggaac tttcttctaa
     6121 gcttcagagc ttttaagcca gccccgacac ccgccaacac ccgctgacgc gccctgacgg
     6181 gcttgtctgc tcccggcatc cgcttacaga caagctgtga ccgggatgag atccggctgc
     6241 taacaaagcc cgaaaggaag ctgagttggc tgctgccacc gctgagcaat aactagcata
     6301 accccttggg gcctctaaac gggtcttgag gggttttttg ctgaaaggag gaactatatc
     6361 cggattggcg aatgggnnnn nnnnnnnnnn nnnnnnnnnn nnnnnnnnnn nnnnnnnnnn
     6421 nnnnnnnnnn nnnnnnnnnn nnnnnnnnnn nnnnnnnnnn nnnnnnnnnn nnnnnnnnnn
     6481 nnnnnnnnnn nnnnnnnnnn cnnnnnnnnn nnnnnnnnnn nnnnnnnnnn nnnnnnnnnn
     6541 nnnnnnnnnn nnnnnnnnnn nnnnnnnnnn nnnnnnnnnn nnnnnnnnnn nnannnnnnn
     6601 nnnnnnnnnn nnnnnnnnnn nnnnnnnnnn nnnnnnnnnn nncctttgac gttggagtcc
     6661 acgttctttn nnnnnnnnnn nnnnnnnnnn nnnnnnnnnn nnnnnnaccc tatctcggtc
     6721 tattcttttg atttataagg gattttgccg atttcggcct attggttaaa aaatgagctg
     6781 atttaacaaa aatttaacgc gaattttaac aaaatattaa cgcttacaat ttaggtggca
     6841 cttttcgggg aaatgtgcgc ggaaccccta tttgtttatt tttctaaata cattcaaata
     6901 tgtatccgct catgaattaa ttcttagaaa aactcatcga gcatcaaatg aaactgcaat
     6961 ttattcatat caggattatc aataccatat ttttgaaaaa gccgtttctg taatgaagga
     7021 gaaaactcac cgaggcagtt ccataggatg gcaagatcct ggtatcggtc tgcgattccg
     7081 actcgtccaa catcaataca acctattaat ttcccctcgt caaaaataag gttatcaagt
     7141 gagaaatcac catgagtgac gactgaatcc ggtgagaatg gcaaaagttt atgcatttct
     7201 ttccagactt gttcaacagg ccagccatta cgctcgtcat caaaatcact cgcatcaacc
     7261 aaaccgttat tcattcgtga ttgcgcctga gcgagtcgaa atacgcgatc gctgttaaaa
     7321 ggacaattac aaacaggaat cgaatgcaac cggcgcagga acactgccag cgcatcaaca
     7381 atattttcac ctgaatcagg atattcttct aatacctgga atgctgtttt cccggggatc
     7441 gcagtggtga gtaaccatgc atcatcagga gtacggataa aatgcttgat ggtcggaaga
     7501 ggcataaatt ccgtcagcca gtttagtctg accatctcat ctgtaacatc attggcaacg
     7561 ctacctttgc catgtttcag aaacaactct ggcgcatcgg gcttcccata caatcgatag
     7621 attgtcgcac ctgattgccc gacattatcg cgagcccatt tatacccata taaatcagca
     7681 tccatgttgg aatttaatcg cggcctagag caagacgttt cccgttgaat atggctcata
     7741 acaccccttg tattactgtt tatgtaagca gacagtttta ttgttcatga ccaaaatccc
     7801 ttaacgtgag ttttcgttcc actgagcgtc agaccccgta gaaaagatca aaggatcttc
     7861 ttgagatcct ttttttctgc gcgtaatctg ctgcttgcaa acaaaaaaac caccgctacc
     7921 agcggtggtt tgtttgccgg atcaagagct accaactctt tttccgaagg taactggctt
     7981 cagcagagcg cagataccaa atactgtcct tctagtgtag ccgtagttag gccaccactt
     8041 caagaactct gtagcaccgc ctacatacct cgctctgcta atcctgttac cagtggctgc
     8101 tgccagtggc gataagtcgt gtcttaccgg gttggactca agacgatagt taccggataa
     8161 ggcgcagcgg tcgggctgaa cggggggttc gtgcacacag cccagcttgg agcgaacgac
     8221 ctacaccgaa ctgagatacc tacagcgtga gctatgagaa agcgccacgc ttcccgaagg
     8281 gagaaaggcg gacaggtatc cggtaagcgg cagggtcgga acaggagagc gcacgaggga
     8341 gcttccaggg ggaaacgcct ggtatcttta tagtcctgtc gggtttcgcc acctctgact
     8401 tgagcgtcga tttttgtgat gctcgtcagg ggggcggagc ctatggaaaa acgccagcaa
     8461 cgcggccttt ttacggttcc tggccttttg ctggcctttt gctcacatgt tctttcctgc
     8521 gttatcccct gattctgtgg ataaccgtat taccgccttt gagtgagctg ataccgctcg
     8581 ccgcagccga acgaccgagc gcagcgagtc agtgagcgag gaagcggaag agcgcctgat
     8641 gcggtatttt ctccttacgc atctgtgcgg tatttcacac cgcaatggtg cactctcagt
     8701 acaatctgct ctgatgccgc atagttaagc cagtatacac tccgctatcg ctacgtgact
     8761 gggtcatggc tgcgccccga cacccgccaa cacccgctga cgcgccctga cgggcttgtc
     8821 tgctcccggc atccgcttac agacaagctg tgaccgactc cgggagctgc atgtgtcaga
     8881 ggttttcacc gtcatcaccg aaacgcgcga ggcagctgcg gtaaagctca tcagcgtggt
     8941 cgtgaagcga ttcacagatg tctgcctgtt catccgcgtc cagctcgttg agtttctcca
     9001 gaagcgttaa tgtctggctt ctgataaagc gggccatgtt aagggcggtt ttttcctgtt
     9061 tggtcactga tgcctccgtg taagggggat ttctgttcat gggggtaatg ataccgatga
     9121 aacgagagag gatgctcacg atacgggtta ctgatgatga acatgcccgg ttactggaac
     9181 gttgtgaggg taaacaactg gcggtatgga tgcggcggga ccagagaaaa atcactcagg
     9241 gtcaatgcca gcgcttcgtt aatacagatg taggtgttcc acagggtagc cagcagcatc
     9301 ctgcgatgca gatccggaac ataatggtgc agggcgctga cttccgcgtt tccagacttt
     9361 acgaaacacg gaaacccaag accattcatg ttgttgctca ggtcgcagac gttttgcagc
     9421 agcagtcgct tcacgttcgc tcgcgtatcg gtgattcatt ctgctaacca gtaaggcaac
     9481 cccgccagcc tagccgggtc ctcaacgaca ggagcacgat catgcgcacc cgtggggccg
     9541 ccatgccggc gataatggcc tgcttctcgc cgaaacgttt ggtggcggga ccagtgacga
     9601 aggcttgagc gagggcgtgc aagattccga ataccgcaag cgacaggccg atcatcgtcg
     9661 cgctccagcg aaagcggtcc tcgccgaaaa tgacccagag cgctgccggc acctgtccta
     9721 cgagttgcat gataaagaac acagtcataa gtgcggcgac gatagtcatg ccccgcgccc
     9781 accggaagga gctgactggg ttgaaggctc tcaagggcat cggtcgagat cccggtgcct
     9841 aatgagtgag ctaacttaca ttaattgcgt tgcgctcact gcccgctttc cagtcgggaa
     9901 acctgtcgtg ccagctgcat taatgaatcg gccaacgcgc ggggagaggc ggtttgcgta
     9961 ttgggcgcca gggtggtttt tcttttcacc agtgacacgg gcaacagctg att
//
