>Addgene plasmid #104762 | pUG-337 | depositor full sequence | sequence record 198590 | Full Sequence
TGGCGAATGGG
[124 nt withheld, positions 12-135]
C
[91 nt withheld, positions 137-227]
A
[49 nt withheld, positions 229-277]
CCTTTGACGTTGGAGTCCACGTTCTTT
[37 nt withheld, positions 305-341]
ACCCTATCTCGGTCTATTCTTTTGATTTATAAGGGATTTTGCCGATTTCGGCCTATTGGTTAAAAAATGA
GCTGATTTAACAAAAATTTAACGCGAATTTTAACAAAATATTAACGTTTACAATTTCAGGTGGCACTTTT
CGGGGAAATGTGCGCGGAACCCCTATTTGTTTATTTTTCTAAATACATTCAAATATGTATCCGCTCATGA
ATTAATTCTTAGAAAAACTCATCGAGCATCAAATGAAACTGCAATTTATTCATATCAGGATTATCAATAC
CATATTTTTGAAAAAGCCGTTTCTGTAATGAAGGAGAAAACTCACCGAGGCAGTTCCATAGGATGGCAAG
ATCCTGGTATCGGTCTGCGATTCCGACTCGTCCAACATCAATACAACCTATTAATTTCCCCTCGTCAAAA
ATAAGGTTATCAAGTGAGAAATCACCATGAGTGACGACTGAATCCGGTGAGAATGGCAAAAGTTTATGCA
TTTCTTTCCAGACTTGTTCAACAGGCCAGCCATTACGCTCGTCATCAAAATCACTCGCATCAACCAAACC
GTTATTCATTCGTGATTGCGCCTGAGCGAGTCGAAATACGCGATCGCTGTTAAAAGGACAATTACAAACA
GGAATCGAATGCAACCGGCGCAGGAACACTGCCAGCGCATCAACAATATTTTCACCTGAATCAGGATATT
CTTCTAATACCTGGAATGCTGTTTTCCCGGGGATCGCAGTGGTGAGTAACCATGCATCATCAGGAGTACG
GATAAAATGCTTGATGGTCGGAAGAGGCATAAATTCCGTCAGCCAGTTTAGTCTGACCATCTCATCTGTA
ACATCATTGGCAACGCTACCTTTGCCATGTTTCAGAAACAACTCTGGCGCATCGGGCTTCCCATACAATC
GATAGATTGTCGCACCTGATTGCCCGACATTATCGCGAGCCCATTTATACCCATATAAATCAGCATCCAT
GTTGGAATTTAATCGCGGCCTAGAGCAAGACGTTTCCCGTTGAATATGGCTCATAACACCCCTTGTATTA
CTGTTTATGTAAGCAGACAGTTTTATTGTTCATGACCAAAATCCCTTAACGTGAGTTTTCGTTCCACTGA
GCGTCAGACCCCGTAGAAAAGATCAAAGGATCTTCTTGAGATCCTTTTTTTCTGCGCGTAATCTGCTGCT
TGCAAACAAAAAAACCACCGCTACCAGCGGTGGTTTGTTTGCCGGATCAAGAGCTACCAACTCTTTTTCC
GAAGGTAACTGGCTTCAGCAGAGCGCAGATACCAAATACTGTCCTTCTAGTGTAGCCGTAGTTAGGCCAC
CACTTCAAGAACTCTGTAGCACCGCCTACATACCTCGCTCTGCTAATCCTGTTACCAGTGGCTGCTGCCA
GTGGCGATAAGTCGTGTCTTACCGGGTTGGACTCAAGACGATAGTTACCGGATAAGGCGCAGCGGTCGGG
CTGAACGGGGGGTTCGTGCACACAGCCCAGCTTGGAGCGAACGACCTACACCGAACTGAGATACCTACAG
CGTGAGCTATGAGAAAGCGCCACGCTTCCCGAAGGGAGAAAGGCGGACAGGTATCCGGTAAGCGGCAGGG
TCGGAACAGGAGAGCGCACGAGGGAGCTTCCAGGGGGAAACGCCTGGTATCTTTATAGTCCTGTCGGGTT
TCGCCACCTCTGACTTGAGCGTCGATTTTTGTGATGCTCGTCAGGGGGGCGGAGCCTATGGAAAAACGCC
AGCAACGCGGCCTTTTTACGGTTCCTGGCCTTTTGCTGGCCTTTTGCTCACATGTTCTTTCCTGCGTTAT
CCCCTGATTCTGTGGATAACCGTATTACCGCCTTTGAGTGAGCTGATACCGCTCGCCGCAGCCGAACGAC
CGAGCGCAGCGAGTCAGTGAGCGAGGAAGCGGAAGAGCGCCTGATGCGGTATTTTCTCCTTACGCATCTG
TGCGGTATTTCACACCGCATATATGGTGCACTCTCAGTACAATCTGCTCTGATGCCGCATAGTTAAGCCA
GTATACACTCCGCTATCGCTACGTGACTGGGTCATGGCTGCGCCCCGACACCCGCCAACACCCGCTGACG
CGCCCTGACGGGCTTGTCTGCTCCCGGCATCCGCTTACAGACAAGCTGTGACCGACTCCGGGAGCTGCAT
GTGTCAGAGGTTTTCACCGTCATCACCGAAACGCGCGAGGCAGCTGCGGTAAAGCTCATCAGCGTGGTCG
TGAAGCGATTCACAGATGTCTGCCTGTTCATCCGCGTCCAGCTCGTTGAGTTTCTCCAGAAGCGTTAATG
TCTGGCTTCTGATAAAGCGGGCCATGTTAAGGGCGGTTTTTTCCTGTTTGGTCACTGATGCCTCCGTGTA
AGGGGGATTTCTGTTCATGGGGGTAATGATACCGATGAAACGAGAGAGGATGCTCACGATACGGGTTACT
GATGATGAACATGCCCGGTTACTGGAACGTTGTGAGGGTAAACAACTGGCGGTATGGATGCGGCGGGACC
AGAGAAAAATCACTCAGGGTCAATGCCAGCGCTTCGTTAATACAGATGTAGGTGTTCCACAGGGTAGCCA
GCAGCATCCTGCGATGCAGATCCGGAACATAATGGTGCAGGGCGCTGACTTCCGCGTTTCCAGACTTTAC
GAAACACGGAAACCCAAGACCATTCATGTTGTTGCTCAGGTCGCAGACGTTTTGCAGCAGCAGTCGCTTC
ACGTTCGCTCGCGTATCGGTGATTCATTCTGCTAACCAGTAAGGCAACCCCGCCAGCCTAGCCGGGTCCT
CAACGACAGGAGCACGATCATGCGCACCCGTGGGGCCGCCATGCCGGCGATAATGGCCTGCTTCTCGCCG
AAACGTTTGGTGGCGGGACCAGTGACGAAGGCTTGAGCGAGGGCGTGCAAGATTCCGAATACCGCAAGCG
ACAGGCCGATCATCGTCGCGCTCCAGCGAAAGCGGTCCTCGCCGAAAATGACCCAGAGCGCTGCCGGCAC
CTGTCCTACGAGTTGCATGATAAAGAACACAGTCATAAGTGCGGCGACGATAGTCATGCCCCGCGCCCAC
CGGAAGGAGCTGACTGGGTTGAAGGCTCTCAAGGGCATCGGTCGAGATCCCGGTGCCTAATGAGTGAGCT
AACTTACATTAATTGCGTTGCGCTCACTGCCCGCTTTCCAGTCGGGAAACCTGTCGTGCCAGCTGCATTA
ATGAATCGGCCAACGCGCGGGGAGAGGCGGTTTGCGTATTGGGCGCCAGGGTGGTTTTTCTTTTCACCAG
TGACACGGGCAACAGCTGATTGCCCTTCACCGCCTGGCCCTGAGAGAGTTGCAGCAAGCGGTCCACGCTG
GTTTGCCCCAGCAGGCGAAAATCCTGTTTGATGGTGGTTAACGGCGGGATATAACATGAGCTGTCCTCGG
TATCGTCGTATCCCACTACCGAGATATCCGCACCAACGCGCAGCCCGGACTCGGTAATGGCGCGCATTGC
GCCCAGCGCCATCTGATCGTTGGCAACCAGCATCGCAGTGGGAACGATGCCCTCATTCAGCATTTGCATG
GTTTGTTGAAAACCGGACATGGCACTCCAGTCGCCTTCCCGTTCCGCTATCGGCTGAATTTGATTGCGAG
TGAGATATTTATGCCAGCCAGCCAGACGCAGACGCGCCGAGACAGAACTTAATGGGCCCGCTAACAGCGC
GATTTGCTGGTGACCCAATGCGACCAGATGCTCCACGCCCAGTCGCGTACCGTCCTCATGGGAGAAAATA
ATACTGTTGATGGGTGTCTGGTCAGAGACATCAAGAAATAACGCCGGAACATTAGTGCAGGCAGCTTCCA
CAGCAATGGCATCCTGGTCATCCAGCGGATAGTTAATGATCAGCCCACTGACGCGTTGCGCGAGAAGATT
GTGCACCGCCGCTTTACAGGCTTCGACGCCGCTTCGTTCTACCATCGACACCACCACGCTGGCACCCAGT
TGATCGGCGCGAGATTTAATCGCCGCGACAATTTGCGACGGCGCGTGCAGGGCCAGACTGGAGGTGGCAA
CGCCAATCAGCAACGACTGTTTGCCCGCCAGTTGTTGTGCCACGCGGTTGGGAATGTAATTCAGCTCCGC
CATCGCCGCTTCCACTTTTTCCCGCGTTTTCGCAGAAACGTGGCTGGCCTGGTTCACCACGCGGGAAACG
GTCTGATAAGAGACACCGGCATACTCTGCGACATCGTATAACGTTACTGGTTTCACATTCACCACCCTGA
ATTGACTCTCTTCCGGGCGCTATCATGCCATACCGCGAAAGGTTTTGCGCCATTCGATGGTGTCCGGGAT
CTCGACGCTCTCCCTTATGCGACTCCTGCATTAGGAAGCAGCCCAGTAGTAGGTTGAGGCCGTTGAGCAC
CGCCGCCGCAAGGAATGGTGCATGCAAGGAGATGGCGCCCAACAGTCCCCCGGCCACGGGGCCTGCCACC
ATACCCACGCCGAAACAAGCGCTCATGAGCCCGAAGTGGCGAGCCCGATCTTCCCCATCGGTGATGTCGG
CGATATAGGCGCCAGCAACCGCACCTGTGGCGCCGGTGATGCCGGCCACGATGCGTCCGGCGTAGAGGAT
CGAGATCTCGATCCCGCGAAATTAATACGACTCACTATAGGGGAATTGTGAGCGGATAACAATTCCCCTC
TAGAAATAATTTTGCCTTAACTTTAAGAAGGAGATATACCATGGGCAGCCACCACCACCACCACCACAGC
GGAATGCAGATCTTTGTTAAGACTCTCACCGGAAAGACAATCACCCTGGAGGTGGAAAGCTCCGACACCA
TCGACAACGTTAAGGCCAAGATCCAGGATAAGGAGGGCATTCCTCCGGATCAGCAGAGGCTTATTTTCGC
CGGCAAGCAGCTAGAGGATGGCCGTACGTTGGCTGATTACAATATCCAGAAGGAATCCACCCTCCACTTG
GTCCTCAGGCTCCGTGGTGGTTAAGCTTGCAATTAACTTTAAGAAGGAGATATACAATGCTTCACAAGCG
AGCTAGTGAAGCTAACGATAAGAACGATAATACCATCATCGGTTCCGATTTAGCATCATCTAAGAAACGC
CGTATCGATTTCACTGAATCTTCGTCTGATAAGTCATCTTCGATTTTAGCTTCTGGTAGTAGCAGGGGTT
TTCACGGCGATAGCGTCGTTCAGCAAATCGACATGGCTTTTGGTAATTCGAACCGTCAGGAGATTGATGA
AGATCTGCACAGTCGCCAGCTCGCCGTCTATGGTCGTGAGACTATGAGGCGTCTCTTTGCTTCCAATGTT
CTCATCTCGGGGATGCACGGTCTTGGTGCCGAGATTGCCAAGAATCTTATACTTGCTGGTGTGAAGTCTG
TGACCTTGCATGATGAAAGAGTTGTAGAGCTATGGGACTTATCAAGCAACTTTGTTTTCTCGGAGGATGA
TGTTGGCAAGAATAGAGCAGATGCTTCTGTTCAGAAGTTACAGGATCTTAACAATGCTGTGGTTGTCTCT
AGCTTGACCAAAAGCTTAAACAAAGAGGATCTTTCTGGCTTCCAGGTTGTTGTATTCTCTGACATAAGCA
TGGAAAGAGCAATCGAATTTGATGACTATTGTCACAGCCATCAGCCTCCTATCGCTTTTGTCAAGGCTGA
TGTCAGGGGTCTTTTCGGCTCTGTCTTTTGTGATTTTGGGCCTGAATTTGCGGTTCTTGATGTTGATGGA
GAGGAACCCCATACAGGCATCATTGCGTCTATCTCTAATGAGAACCAGGCATTTATTTCCTGTGTCGACG
ATGAGAGGCTTGAGTTTGAAGATGGTGACCTAGTTGTTTTCTCAGAAGTTGAGGGTATGACAGAATTGAA
TGATGGGAAACCAAGGAAGATAAAAAGTACACGGCCATATTCATTCACCCTTGATGAGGACACTACTAAC
TATGGAACATATGTGAAGGGTGGTATTGTCACTCAAGTGAAACAGCCAAAGTTACTGAATTTCAAGCCAT
TGAGGGAAGCGCTTAAGGATCCAGGGGATTTTCTATTTAGTGATTTCTCTAAGTTTGATCGGCCTCCACT
CCTTCACTTAGCATTCCAGGCACTTGATCATTTTAAAGCTGAAGCTGGCAGATTTCCTGTTGCTGGCTCA
GAAGAGGACGCTCAGAAGCTTATATCGATTGCCACAGCCATCAATACCGGGCAGGGTGATTTAAAGGTGG
AGAATGTTGATCAGAAGCTTCTAAGACACTTTTCCTTTGGAGCCAAGGCTGTCCTGAATCCTATGGCTGC
AATGTTTGGCGGTATTGTTGGACAGGAGGTTGTTAAAGCTTGCTCTGGAAAATTTCATCCTCTCTTCCAG
TTTTTCTACTTTGATTCAGTGGAGTCACTCCCCTCTGAACCTGTGGACTCGAGTGACTTTGCACCAAGAA
ACAGCCGGTATGATGCCCAAATATCTGTATTTGGGGCCAAGTTCCAGAAGAAACTTGAAGATGCTAAAGT
TTTCACAGTAGGGTCTGGTGCTCTTGGCTGTGAGTTCTTGAAAAATTTGGCTCTGATGGGGGTTTCTTGT
GGAAGCCAAGGGAAGCTGACAGTGACAGATGATGATATCATTGAGAAGAGTAACCTCAGTCGTCAATTTC
TGTTCCGTGACTGGAACATTGGACAGGCTAAATCCACAGTTGCTGCTTCGGCTGCTGCTGTTATAAATCC
TCGCTTCAACATTGAGGCCCTGCAAAACCGTGTTGGCGCGGAGACTGAGAATGTATTTGACGATGCCTTC
TGGGAGAACTTAACTGTTGTCGTCAATGCACTGGATAATGTTAATGCGAGGCTCTATGTTGATTCGAGGT
GCTTGTATTTCCAGAAGCCTCTCCTTGAGTCTGGAACTCTTGGTACAAAGTGCAACACACAGTCGGTTAT
CCCACATCTAACTGAAAATTACGGTGCCTCAAGGGACCCACCAGAGAAACAGGCCCCCATGTGTACAGTG
CATTCCTTCCCGCATAACATTGATCACTGTTTAACTTGGGCTCGCTCTGAGTTTGAGGGTCTGCTGGAGA
AAACTCCCGCTGAAGTGAATGCATATCTTTCTAGCCCAGTTGAGTACACTAACTCAATGATGAGTGCTGG
TGATGCTCAGGCGAGGGACACATTGGAGAGGATTGTTGAGTGCCTTGAAAAGGAGAAGTGTGAAACCTTC
CAAGACTGCTTAACCTGGGCACGACTGAGGTTTGAGGATTACTTTGTGAACCGTGTCAAGCAATTGATAT
ACACATTTCCTGAAGATGCTGCGACTAGTACCGGAGCTCCATTCTGGTCTGCTCCAAAAAGATTCCCTCG
TCCACTCCAGTACTCGTCGTCCGACCCAAGTCTCCTTAACTTTATCACAGCGACTGCTATTTTACGAGCA
GAGACATTTGGGATCCCGATACCTGAGTGGACTAAGAACCCAAAGGAAGCAGCAGAAGCTGTTGACAGAG
TGATAGTCCCAGACTTTGAGCCAAGGCAAGATGCAAAGATTGTGACTGATGAGAAAGCTACCACTTTAAC
CACTGCTTCGGTGGACGACGCTGCAGTCATCGACGATCTCATTGCTAAGATCGACCAGTGTAGGCATAAC
TTGTCGCCAGACTTCAGGATGAAACCTATTCAGTTCGAAAAGGATGATGATACAAACTATCACATGGATG
TGATAGCAGGACTAGCCAACATGAGGGCGAGAAATTACAGCATCCCTGAAGTGGACAAGCTGAAAGCAAA
GTTCATAGCAGGGAGAATCATCCCAGCCATTGCGACTTCAACAGCCATGGCTACTGGGCTGGTCTGCCTC
GAGCTGTACAAGGTCCTTGATGGAGGACATAAAGTGGAAGCTTACAGAAACACATTTGCCAACCTGGCAC
TTCCACTATTCTCCATGGCTGAACCACTTCCACCAAAGGTGGTGAAGCACCGTGACATGGCTTGGACAGT
TTGGGACAGATGGGTTCTCAAGGGAAACCCAACTCTTCGTGAGGTGTTGCAGTGGCTGGAGGACAAAGGG
CTTAGCGCATACAGCATCTCTTGTGGAAGCTGTCTACTGTTCAACAGTATGTTCACAAGGCACAAGGAGA
GGATGGACAAGAAGGTTGTGGATCTCGCTCGGGATGTTGCGAAAGTCGAGTTACCGCCTTATCGCAACCA
TCTTGATGTAGTGGTGGCTTGTGAGGATGAAGATGACAATGACGTCGATATTCCTCTCGTCTCTATCTAC
TTCAGGTGAGCTTACTATTAACTTTAAGAAGGAGATATACCATGTACCCATACGATGTTCCTGACTATGC
GGGCTATCCCTATGACGTCCCGGACTATGCAGGATTGTATCCATATGACGTTCCAGATTACGCCACTAGA
GCTGCTTACCCATACGATGTTCCTGACTATGCGGGCTATCCCTATGACGTCCCGGACTATGCAGGATTGT
ATCCATATGACGTTCCAGATTACGCAATGGCCAATAGTAATCTTCCCCGACGAATCATCAAGGAAACTCA
ACGTCTGCTTAGTGAACCTGCTCCTGGGATAAGTGCGTCTCCATCAGAGGAAAATATGAGATATTTCAAT
GTTATGATTCTTGGTCCTACTCAATCTCCTTATGAAGGAGGAGTTTTCAAGTTGGAGCTCTTTTTGCCTG
AAGAATATCCTATGGCAGCTCCCAAGGTTAGGTTTCTCACCAAGATTTACCATCCTAACATCGACAAGCT
TGGAAGAATCTGCCTTGACATACTGAAAGACAAGTGGAGTCCTGCACTACAAATACGAACTGTGCTCTTG
AGTATCCAAGCTCTTTTAAGTGCACCAAACCCAGATGATCCTCTGTCTGAGAACATAGCTAAGCATTGGA
AGAGCAATGAGGCAGAAGCTGTGGAAACAGCTAAGGAATGGACTCGTCTTTACGCAAGTGGTGCTTAAGC
TTTTACTTAACTTTAAGAAGGAGATATACAATGACTCTTGGCTCAGGATCGAGTGTTGTCGTTCCGAGGA
ATTTCCGGTTGCTGGAGGAGCTTGAACGTGGAGAGAAAGGTATTGGAGATGGAACTGTGAGCTATGGAAT
GGATGATGGAGATGACATTTATATGCGCTCTTGGACTGGCACTATCATCGGTCCTCACAACGTAACTGTA
CATGAGGGTCGGATTTATCAGTTGAAGCTCTTCTGTGACAAAGATTACCCTGAGAAACCTCCGACTGTTC
GGTTCCATTCGCGTATCAACATGACTTGTGTCAACCATGATACCGGCGTGGTGGATTCAAAGAAGTTTGG
GGTTCTTGCAAACTGGCAAAGACAGTACACAATGGAGGACATACTGACTCAATTGAAGAAGGAGATGGCT
GCATCGCATAACCGGAAGCTTGTTCAACCTCCCGAAGGAACTTTCTTCTAAGCTTCAGAGCTTTTAAGCC
AGCCCCGACACCCGCCAACACCCGCTGACGCGCCCTGACGGGCTTGTCTGCTCCCGGCATCCGCTTACAG
ACAAGCTGTGACCGGGATGAGATCCGGCTGCTAACAAAGCCCGAAAGGAAGCTGAGTTGGCTGCTGCCAC
CGCTGAGCAATAACTAGCATAACCCCTTGGGGCCTCTAAACGGGTCTTGAGGGGTTTTTTGCTGAAAGGA
GGAACTATATCCGGAT
Features (pLannotate 1.2.2; 27 found; start..end, strand, type, name):
     12..467     +  rep_origin     f1 ori (sequence partly withheld): f1 bacteriophage origin of replication; arrow indicates direction of (+) strand synthesis
    494..551     +  promoter       AmpR promoter (fragment): bla
    560..1375    -  CDS            KanR: aminoglycoside phosphotransferase; aph(3')-Ia; confers resistance to kanamycin in bacteria or G418 (Geneticin®) in eukaryotes
   1497..2085    +  rep_origin     ori: high-copy-number ColE1/pMB1/pBR322/pUC origin of replication
   2271..2413    -  misc_feature   bom: basis of mobility region from pBR322
   2515..2706    -  CDS            rop: Rop protein, which maintains plasmids at low copy number; rop
   2723..3103    +  CDS            YPB1_ECOLX: Protein predicted: Swiss-Prot protein existence level 4. From Escherichia coli.
   3175..3466    -  CDS            TcR (fragment): tetracycline efflux protein; tet; confers resistance to tetracycline
   3481..3502    -  protein_bind   CAP binding site: CAP binding activates transcription in the presence of cAMP. E. coli catabolite activator protein
   3515..4597    -  CDS            lacI: lac repressor; lacI; The lac repressor binds to the lac operator to inhibit transcription in E. coli. This inhibition can be relieved by adding lactose or isopropyl-β-D-thiogalactopyranoside (IPTG).
   4598..4675    -  promoter       lacI promoter: lacI
   4683..4962    -  CDS            TcR (fragment): tetracycline efflux protein; tet; confers resistance to tetracycline
   4984..5002    +  promoter       T7 promoter: promoter for bacteriophage T7 RNA polymerase
   5003..5027    +  protein_bind   lac operator: The lac repressor binds to the lac operator to inhibit transcription in E. coli. This inhibition can be relieved by adding lactose or isopropyl-β-D-thiogalactopyranoside (IPTG). lac repressor encoded by lacI
   5048..5065    +  RBS            RBS (fragment): efficient ribosome binding site from bacteriophage T7 gene 10 (Olins and Rangwala, 1989)
   5080..5098    +  CDS            9xHis (fragment): 9xHis affinity tag
   5105..5332    +  CDS            UBIQ_AVESA: Experimental evidence at protein level: Swiss-Prot protein existence level 1. Ubiquitin exists either covalently attached to another protein, or free (unanchored). When covalently bound, it is conjugated to target proteins via an isopeptide bond either as a monomer (monoubiquitin), a polymer linked via different Lys residues of the ubiquitin (polyubiquitin chains) or a linear polymer linked via the initiator Met of the ubiquitin (linear polyubiquitin chains). Polyubiquitin chains, when attached to a target protein, have different functions depending on the Lys residue of the ubiquitin that is
   5344..5361    +  RBS            RBS (fragment): efficient ribosome binding site from bacteriophage T7 gene 10 (Olins and Rangwala, 1989)
   5368..8607    +  CDS            UBA1: UBE11_ARATH - Also known as MOS5. Experimental evidence at protein level: Swiss-Prot protein existence level 1. Activates ubiquitin by first adenylating its C-terminal glycine residue with ATP, and thereafter linking this residue to the side chain of a cysteine residue in E1, yielding a ubiquitin-E1 thioester and free AMP. From Arabidopsis thaliana (Mouse-ear cress).
   8619..8636    +  RBS            RBS (fragment): efficient ribosome binding site from bacteriophage T7 gene 10 (Olins and Rangwala, 1989)
   8646..8734    +  CDS            3xHA (fragment): three tandem HA epitope tags
   8748..8836    +  CDS            3xHA (fragment): three tandem HA epitope tags
   8838..9296    +  CDS            UBC36: UBC36_ARATH - Also known as UBC13B, UBG13B. Experimental evidence at protein level: Swiss-Prot protein existence level 1. Catalyzes the synthesis of non-canonical poly-ubiquitin chains that are linked through 'Lys-63'. This type of poly- ubiquitination does not lead to protein degradation by the proteasome. Mediates transcriptional activation of target genes. Required for postreplication repair of UV-damaged DNA and for adapting root developmental programs to suboptimal availability of iron. From Arabidopsis thaliana (Mouse-ear cress).
   9308..9325    +  RBS            RBS (fragment): efficient ribosome binding site from bacteriophage T7 gene 10 (Olins and Rangwala, 1989)
   9332..9769    +  CDS            UEV1C: UEV1C_ARATH - Also known as MMZ3. Experimental evidence at protein level: Swiss-Prot protein existence level 1. Has no ubiquitin ligase activity on its own. The heterodimer with UBC catalyzes the synthesis of non-canonical poly-ubiquitin chains that are linked through 'Lys-63'. This type of poly-ubiquitination does not lead to protein degradation by the proteasome. Mediates transcriptional activation of target genes. May play a role in the control of progress through the cell cycle and differentiation. May play a role in the error-free DNA repair pathway and contributes to the survival of cell
   9888..9937    +  CDS            SET1 (fragment): solubility-enhancement tag derived from T7 phage gene 10B
   9945..9992    +  terminator     T7 terminator: transcription terminator for bacteriophage T7 RNA polymerase
