[The description below was written by a language model from this plasmid's Addgene catalogue record, the feature table of its GenBank file and pLannotate feature annotations shown in this document.]
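Description:
pUG-337 is a Level 2 assembly from the UbiGate toolbox, a Golden Gate–style modular system for reconstituting ubiquitination cascades in E. coli. It is built on pET-28GG, a pET-28-type bacterial expression backbone adapted for Type IIS cloning. The roughly 4.8 kb insert was introduced through BpiI sites that were destroyed during assembly, giving a plasmid of about 10 kb. The plasmid is selected with kanamycin (aph(3')-Ia) and replicates from a pBR322-type ColE1 origin accompanied by bom and rop, consistent with its low-copy listing. An f1 origin is also present.

The payload is a synthetic polycistronic operon of Arabidopsis thaliana genes driven by a single T7 promoter with an adjacent lac operator and closed by a T7 terminator. The plasmid-borne lacI gene keeps it repressed until IPTG induction in a host that supplies T7 RNA polymerase. Each open reading frame is preceded by its own T7 gene 10-derived ribosome binding site. In order, these encode His-tagged ubiquitin, the E1 ubiquitin-activating enzyme UBA1, the E2 UBC36 (UBC13B) carrying N-terminal tandem HA epitope repeats, and the E2 variant MMZ3 (UEV1C). MMZ3 has no ligase activity alone, but its heterodimer with the UBC catalyses Lys63-linked polyubiquitin chains. "EL4" in the insert name is presumably an assembly end-linker, though the record does not define it.

No E3 ligase or substrate is included. The construct therefore appears to provide the core E1/E2/UEV machinery for studying Lys63-linked chain formation in bacteria, with the His and HA tags allowing purification or detection of ubiquitin and the E2. The two feature tables use different start coordinates and differ by a few bases in length, but describe the same architecture.
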