Addgene plasmid #104762: pUG-337
Purpose: Level 2 construct
Depositing lab: Marco Trujillo. Depositing organization: Leibniz Institute of Plant Biochemistry (IPB). Publication: UbiGate: a synthetic biology toolbox to analyse ubiquitination. Kowarschik K, Hoehenwarter W, Marillonnet S, Trujillo M. New Phytol. 2018 Mar;217(4):1749-1763. doi: 10.1111/nph.14900. Epub 2017 Nov 30. PubMed 29194629.
Backbone
  Vector backbone: pET-28GG
  Backbone size w/o insert (bp): 5190
  Vector type: Bacterial Expression
Growth in bacteria
  Bacterial resistance: Kanamycin, 50 μg/mL
  Growth temperature: 37°C
  Growth strain: DH5alpha
  Copy number: Low Copy
Gene/Insert
  Gene/Insert name: HIS-Ubq_UBA1_HA-UBC36_MMZ3_EL4 (alt name: AT4G05320,AT2G30110,AT1G16890,AT2G36060)
  Species: A. thaliana (mustard weed)
  Insert size (bp): 4827
  Promoter: T7
  Tag / fusion protein: HIS-Ubq, HA-E2 (N terminal on insert)
  Cloning method: Restriction Enzyme; 5′ cloning site BpiI (destroyed during cloning); 3′ cloning site BpiI (destroyed during cloning)
  Sequencing primers: 5′ T7; 3′ T7 Terminal
Terms and licenses: Academic/Nonprofit Terms; Industry Terms: Not Available to Industry
How to cite: pUG-337 was a gift from Marco Trujillo (Addgene plasmid # 104762 ; http://n2t.net/addgene:104762 ; RRID:Addgene_104762)
